Addgene plasmid #248880: TDP-43_CTD_Q331A
Purpose: Expresses 6xHis-tagged C-terminal domain of TDP-43 with Q331A.
Depositing lab: Nicolas Fawzi. Depositing organization: Brown University. Publication: Structural details of helix-mediated multimerization of the conserved region of TDP-43 C-terminal domain. Rizuan A, Shenoy J, Mohanty P, Dos Passos PM, Mercado Ortiz JF, Bai L, Viswanathan R, Zaborowksy J, Wang SH, Johnson V, Mamede LD, Titus AR, Ayala YM, Ghirlando R, Mittal J, Fawzi NL. Nat Commun. 2025 Nov 26;16(1):10528. doi: 10.1038/s41467-025-65546-w. PubMed 41298366.
Backbone
  Vector backbone: pJ411
  Backbone size w/o insert (bp): 4005
  Total vector size (bp): 4452
  Vector type: Bacterial Expression
Growth in bacteria
  Bacterial resistance: Kanamycin, 50 μg/mL
  Growth temperature: 37°C
  Growth strain: DH5alpha
  Copy number: High Copy
Gene/Insert
  Gene/Insert name: TDP-43_CTD_Q331A
  Species: H. sapiens (human)
  Insert size (bp): 447
  Mutation: changed Q331A
  Entrez Gene: TARDBP (a.k.a. ALS10, TDP-43)
  Tag / fusion protein: 6xHis-tags (N terminal on backbone)
Terms and licenses: Academic/Nonprofit Terms; Industry Terms: Not Available to Industry
Depositor comments: Please visit https://doi.org/10.1101/2024.07.05.602258 for bioRxiv preprint.
How to cite: TDP-43_CTD_Q331A was a gift from Nicolas Fawzi (Addgene plasmid # 248880 ; http://n2t.net/addgene:248880 ; RRID:Addgene_248880)
