[The description below was written by a language model from this plasmid's Addgene catalogue record and pLannotate feature annotations shown in this document.]
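Description:
TDP-43_CTD_Q331A is a 4,452 bp bacterial expression plasmid built on the pJ411 backbone, designed to produce the C-terminal domain of human TDP-43 (gene TARDBP) carrying a glutamine-to-alanine substitution at residue 331. It replicates in E. coli from a high-copy ColE1/pUC-type origin and is selected with kanamycin through an aph(3')-Ia aminoglycoside phosphotransferase gene, which the annotation places downstream of an AmpR (bla) promoter fragment. Short rrnB terminator fragments, a 5S rRNA segment, and small KanR and lacZα remnants also appear in the feature table. These look like backbone insulation or leftover sequence rather than functional payload.

The expression cassette follows the standard T7/lac arrangement. A T7 promoter is immediately followed by a lac operator, then the TARDBP-derived coding region, and finally a T7 terminator. The plasmid also carries lacI with its own promoter, so the lac repressor keeps transcription off until an inducer such as IPTG is added. Expression requires a host that supplies T7 RNA polymerase, whereas DH5alpha, the recorded growth strain, serves for propagation. The catalogue lists a 447 bp insert with an N-terminal 6xHis tag contributed by the backbone. The annotated coding feature is somewhat longer than the insert, consistent with the tag and linker sequence being included, though the tag is not annotated separately and the record names no protease cleavage site.

According to the record, the purpose is expression of the His-tagged mutant domain, allowing metal-affinity purification of recombinant protein. The associated publication concerns the structural details of helix-mediated multimerization of the conserved region of the TDP-43 C-terminal domain, so the Q331A variant presumably serves to probe that self-association.
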