Features (pLannotate 1.2.2; 14 found; start..end, strand, type, name):
      1..19      +  promoter       T7 promoter: promoter for bacteriophage T7 RNA polymerase
     20..44      +  protein_bind   lac operator: The lac repressor binds to the lac operator to inhibit transcription in E. coli. This inhibition can be relieved by adding lactose or isopropyl-β-D-thiogalactopyranoside (IPTG). lac repressor encoded by lacI
     84..593     +  CDS            TARDBP (fragment): TADBP_HUMAN - Also known as TDP43. Experimental evidence at protein level: Swiss-Prot protein existence level 1. RNA-binding protein that is involved in various steps of RNA biogenesis and processing (PubMed:23519609). Preferentially binds, via its two RNA recognition motifs RRM1 and RRM2, to GU-repeats on RNA molecules predominantly localized within long introns and in the 3'UTR of mRNAs (PubMed:23519609, PubMed:24240615, PubMed:24464995). In turn, regulates the splicing of many non-coding and protein-coding RNAs including proteins involved in neuronal survival, as well as mRNAs that encode p
    607..654     +  terminator     T7 terminator: transcription terminator for bacteriophage T7 RNA polymerase
    714..754     -  terminator     rrnB T1 terminator (fragment): transcription terminator T1 from the E. coli rrnB gene
    756..871     -  ncRNA          5S rRNA: Accession: RF00001 - 5S ribosomal RNA
    902..926     +  CDS            KanR (fragment): aminoglycoside phosphotransferase; aph(3')-Ia; confers resistance to kanamycin in bacteria or G418 (Geneticin®) in eukaryotes
    956..1052    +  promoter       AmpR promoter (fragment): bla
   1055..1864    +  CDS            KanR: aminoglycoside phosphotransferase; aph(3')-Ia; confers resistance to kanamycin in bacteria or G418 (Geneticin®) in eukaryotes
   1873..1946    +  promoter       lacI promoter (fragment): lacI
   1947..3026    +  CDS            lacI: LACI_ECOLI - Experimental evidence at protein level: Swiss-Prot protein existence level 1. Repressor of the lactose operon. Binds allolactose as an inducer. From Escherichia coli (strain K12).
   3115..3703    +  rep_origin     ori: high-copy-number ColE1/pMB1/pBR322/pUC origin of replication
   3928..3945    +  terminator     rrnB T2 terminator (fragment): transcription terminator T2 from the E. coli rrnB gene
   3970..3989    -  CDS            lacZα (fragment): LacZα fragment of β-galactosidase; lacZ fragment
>Addgene plasmid #248880 | TDP-43_CTD_Q331A | addgene full sequence | sequence record 494398 | Addgene NGS Result
TAATACGACTCACTATAGGGGAATTGTGAGCGGATAACAATTCCCCTCTAGAAATAATTTTGTTTAACTT
TTGAAGGAGATATACCATGGGTAGCGACAAGATTCATCACCACCATCATCATGAGAACTTATACTTTCAA
GGCCATATGAACCGCCAACTGGAACGTTCCGGTCGTTTCGGTGGTAATCCGGGTGGTTTCGGCAACCAGG
GTGGCTTTGGCAATTCGCGTGGCGGTGGTGCCGGCTTGGGCAATAACCAAGGTTCCAATATGGGTGGCGG
TATGAACTTTGGTGCCTTCTCCATCAATCCGGCAATGATGGCGGCTGCACAAGCGGCGCTGGCATCTAGC
TGGGGTATGATGGGCATGCTGGCGAGCCAGCAGAACCAGTCAGGCCCGAGCGGCAATAATCAGAATCAAG
GTAACATGCAGCGTGAACCGAATCAAGCGTTTGGTAGCGGTAACAATAGCTACAGCGGTAGCAACAGCGG
TGCGGCAATCGGCTGGGGTAGCGCAAGCAATGCGGGCAGCGGTAGCGGTTTCAACGGCGGCTTTGGTAGC
AGCATGGATAGCAAGAGCTCCGGTTGGGGCATGTAACTCGAGCCCCCTAGCATAACCCCTTGGGGCCTCT
AAACGGGTCTTGAGGGGTTTTTTGCCCCTGAGACGCGTCAATCGAGTTCGTACCTAAGGGCGACACCCCC
TAATTAGCCCGGGCGAAAGGCCCAGTCTTTCGACTGAGCCTTTCGTTTTATTTGATGCCTGGCAGTTCCC
TACTCTCGCATGGGGAGTCCCCACACTACCATCGGCGCTACGGCGTTTCACTTCTGAGTTCGGCATGGGG
TCAGGTGGGACCACCGCGCTACTGCCGCCAGGCAAACAAGGGGTGTTATGAGCCATATTCAGGTATAAAT
GGGCTCGCGATAATGTTCAGAATTGGTTAATTGGTTGTAACACTGACCCCTATTTGTTTATTTTTCTAAA
TACATTCAAATATGTATCCGCTCATGAGACAATAACCCTGATAAATGCTTCAATAATATTGAAAAAGGAA
GAATATGAGCCATATTCAACGGGAAACGTCGAGGCCGCGATTAAATTCCAACATGGATGCTGATTTATAT
GGGTATAAATGGGCTCGCGATAATGTCGGGCAATCAGGTGCGACAATCTATCGCTTGTATGGGAAGCCCG
ATGCGCCAGAGTTGTTTCTGAAACATGGCAAAGGTAGCGTTGCCAATGATGTTACAGATGAGATGGTCAG
ACTAAACTGGCTGACGGAATTTATGCCACTTCCGACCATCAAGCATTTTATCCGTACTCCTGATGATGCA
TGGTTACTCACCACTGCGATCCCCGGAAAAACAGCGTTCCAGGTATTAGAAGAATATCCTGATTCAGGTG
AAAATATTGTTGATGCGCTGGCAGTGTTCCTGCGCCGGTTGCACTCGATTCCTGTTTGTAATTGTCCTTT
TAACAGCGATCGCGTATTTCGCCTCGCTCAGGCGCAATCACGAATGAATAACGGTTTGGTTGATGCGAGT
GATTTTGATGACGAGCGTAATGGCTGGCCTGTTGAACAAGTCTGGAAAGAAATGCATAAACTTTTGCCAT
TCTCACCGGATTCAGTCGTCACTCATGGTGATTTCTCACTTGATAACCTTATTTTTGACGAGGGGAAATT
AATAGGTTGTATTGATGTTGGACGAGTCGGAATCGCAGACCGATACCAGGATCTTGCCATCCTATGGAAC
TGCCTCGGTGAGTTTTCTCCTTCATTACAGAAACGGCTTTTTCAAAAATATGGTATTGATAATCCTGATA
TGAATAAATTGCAATTTCATTTGATGCTCGATGAGTTTTTCTAAGCGGCGCGCCATCGAATGGCGCAAAA
CCTTTCGCGGTATGGCATGATAGCGCCCGGAAGAGAGTCAATTCAGGGTGGTGAATATGAAACCAGTAAC
GTTATACGATGTCGCAGAGTATGCCGGTGTCTCTTATCAGACCGTTTCCCGCGTGGTGAACCAGGCCAGC
CACGTTTCTGCGAAAACGCGGGAAAAAGTGGAAGCGGCGATGGCGGAGCTGAATTACATTCCCAACCGCG
TGGCACAACAACTGGCGGGCAAACAGTCGTTGCTGATTGGCGTTGCCACCTCCAGTCTGGCCCTGCACGC
GCCGTCGCAAATTGTCGCGGCGATTAAATCTCGCGCCGATCAACTGGGTGCCAGCGTGGTGGTGTCGATG
GTAGAACGAAGCGGCGTCGAAGCCTGTAAAGCGGCGGTGCACAATCTTCTCGCGCAACGCGTCAGTGGGC
TGATCATTAACTATCCGCTGGATGACCAGGATGCCATTGCTGTGGAAGCTGCCTGCACTAATGTTCCGGC
GTTATTTCTTGATGTCTCTGACCAGACACCCATCAACAGTATTATTTTCTCCCATGAGGACGGTACGCGA
CTGGGCGTGGAGCATCTGGTCGCATTGGGTCACCAGCAAATCGCGCTGTTAGCGGGCCCATTAAGTTCTG
TCTCGGCGCGTCTGCGTCTGGCTGGCTGGCATAAATATCTCACTCGCAATCAAATTCAGCCGATAGCGGA
ACGGGAAGGCGACTGGAGTGCCATGTCCGGTTTTCAACAAACCATGCAAATGCTGAATGAGGGCATCGTT
CCCACTGCGATGCTGGTTGCCAACGATCAGATGGCGCTGGGCGCAATGCGCGCCATTACCGAGTCCGGGC
TGCGCGTTGGTGCGGATATCTCGGTAGTGGGATACGACGATACCGAAGATAGCTCATGTTATATCCCGCC
GTTAACCACCATCAAACAGGATTTTCGCCTGCTGGGGCAAACCAGCGTGGACCGCTTGCTGCAACTCTCT
CAGGGCCAGGCGGTGAAGGGCAATCAGCTGTTGCCAGTCTCACTGGTGAAAAGAAAAACCACCCTGGCGC
CCAATACGCAAACCGCCTCTCCCCGCGCGTTGGCCGATTCATTAATGCAGCTGGCACGACAGGTTTCCCG
ACTGGAAAGCGGGCAGTGACTCATGACCAAAATCCCTTAACGTGAGTTACGCGCGCGTCGTTCCACTGAG
CGTCAGACCCCGTAGAAAAGATCAAAGGATCTTCTTGAGATCCTTTTTTTCTGCGCGTAATCTGCTGCTT
GCAAACAAAAAAACCACCGCTACCAGCGGTGGTTTGTTTGCCGGATCAAGAGCTACCAACTCTTTTTCCG
AAGGTAACTGGCTTCAGCAGAGCGCAGATACCAAATACTGTTCTTCTAGTGTAGCCGTAGTTAGCCCACC
ACTTCAAGAACTCTGTAGCACCGCCTACATACCTCGCTCTGCTAATCCTGTTACCAGTGGCTGCTGCCAG
TGGCGATAAGTCGTGTCTTACCGGGTTGGACTCAAGACGATAGTTACCGGATAAGGCGCAGCGGTCGGGC
TGAACGGGGGGTTCGTGCACACAGCCCAGCTTGGAGCGAACGACCTACACCGAACTGAGATACCTACAGC
GTGAGCTATGAGAAAGCGCCACGCTTCCCGAAGGGAGAAAGGCGGACAGGTATCCGGTAAGCGGCAGGGT
CGGAACAGGAGAGCGCACGAGGGAGCTTCCAGGGGGAAACGCCTGGTATCTTTATAGTCCTGTCGGGTTT
CGCCACCTCTGACTTGAGCGTCGATTTTTGTGATGCTCGTCAGGGGGGCGGAGCCTATGGAAAAACGCCA
GCAACGCGGCCTTTTTACGGTTCCTGGCCTTTTGCTGGCCTTTTGCTCACATGTTCTTTCCTGCGTTATC
CCCTGATTCTGTGGATAACCGTATTACCGCCTTTGAGTGAGCTGATACCGCTCGCCGCAGCCGAACGACC
GAGCGCAGCGAGTCAGTGAGCGAGGAAGCGGAAGGCGAGAGTAGGGAACTGCCAGGCATCAAACTAAGCA
GAAGGCCCCTGACGGATGGCCTTTTTGCGTTTCTACAAACTCTTTCTGTGTTGTAAAACGACGGCCAGTC
TTAAGCTCGGGCCCCCTGGGCGGTTCTGATAACGAGTAATCGTTAATCCGCAAATAACGTAAAAACCCGC
TTCGGCGGGTTTTTTTATGGGGGGAGTTTAGGGAAAGAGCATTTGTCAGAATATTTAAGGGCGCCTGTCA
CTTTGCTTGATATATGAGAATTATTTAACCTTATAAATGAGAAAAAAGCAACGCACTTTAAATAAGATAC
GTTGCTTTTTCGATTGATGAACACCTATAATTAAACTATTCATCTATTATTTATGATTTTTTGTATATAC
AATATTTCTAGTTTGTTAAAGAGAATTAAGAAAATAAATCTCGAAAATAATAAAGGGAAAATCAGTTTTT
GATATCAAAATTATACATGTCAACGATAATACAAAATATAATACAAACTATAAGATGTTATCAGTATTTA
TTATGCATTTAGAATAAATTTTGTGTCGCCCTTCCGCGAAAT
